Addgene plasmid #185658: pLenti-mitoX4-FKBP-HA
Purpose: Mitochondrial targetted (Cox8) FKBP protein with C-terminal HA epitope
Depositing lab: Dipayan Chaudhuri. Depositing organization: University of Utah. Publication: Mitochondrial calcium uniporter stabilization preserves energetic homeostasis during Complex I impairment. Balderas E, Eberhardt DR, Lee S, Pleinis JM, Sommakia S, Balynas AM, Yin X, Parker MC, Maguire CT, Cho S, Szulik MW, Bakhtina A, Bia RD, Friederich MW, Locke TM, Van Hove JLK, Drakos SG, Sancak Y, Tristani-Firouzi M, Franklin S, Rodan AR, Chaudhuri D. Nat Commun. 2022 May 19;13(1):2769. doi: 10.1038/s41467-022-30236-4. PubMed 35589699.
Backbone
  Vector backbone: pLenti
  Backbone size w/o insert (bp): 7866
  Total vector size (bp): 8634
  Vector type: Mammalian Expression, Lentiviral
  Selectable markers: Puromycin
Growth in bacteria
  Bacterial resistance: Ampicillin, 100 μg/mL
  Growth temperature: 37°C
  Growth strain: NEB Stable
  Copy number: High Copy
Gene/Insert
  Gene/Insert name: mito-FKBP
  Species: H. sapiens (human)
  Insert size (bp): 768
  Promoter: CMV
  Tag / fusion protein: HA (C terminal on insert)
  Cloning method: Gibson Cloning
  Sequencing primers: 5′ CMV-F
Terms and licenses: Academic/Nonprofit Terms; Industry Terms: Not Available to Industry
How to cite: pLenti-mitoX4-FKBP-HA was a gift from Dipayan Chaudhuri (Addgene plasmid # 185658 ; http://n2t.net/addgene:185658 ; RRID:Addgene_185658)
