[The description below was written by a language model from this plasmid's Addgene catalogue record and pLannotate feature annotations shown in this document.]
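Description:
pLenti-mitoX4-FKBP-HA is a lentiviral mammalian expression plasmid built on a pLenti backbone, about 8.6 kb in total (the catalogue lists 8,634 bp; the sequenced record is 8,624 nt). In bacteria it is maintained through a high-copy ColE1/pUC-type origin and ampicillin resistance (bla), and it also carries an f1 origin plus remnants of lac/lacZα cloning sequences and flanking T3 and T7 promoters. The viral portion has the layout typical of third-generation transfer vectors. An RSV promoter drives a truncated HIV-1 5' LTR, followed by the Ψ packaging signal with a partial gag sequence, the RRE for Rev-dependent nuclear export of the genomic RNA, and the cPPT/CTS. A truncated downstream LTR followed by an SV40 polyadenylation signal and SV40 origin closes the unit. Packaging functions must be supplied in trans.

The payload is a 768 bp human insert, mito-FKBP, expressed from the CMV enhancer/promoter. It begins with a mitochondrial targeting sequence from cytochrome c oxidase subunit 8 (COX8A). The "X4" in the name suggests four tandem copies, and although only one copy is annotated, the unannotated gap before the FKBP coding region is consistent with repeats. The FKBP domain is annotated as DmrB, the F36V mutant of FKBP12 that binds synthetic ligands not recognised by wild-type FKBP, though the catalogue entry simply calls it FKBP. A C-terminal HA epitope allows detection, and a WPRE downstream enhances transcript expression. A separate mouse PGK promoter drives puromycin N-acetyltransferase for selecting transduced cells. The construct delivers an HA-tagged FKBP protein to mitochondria. The record gives no experimental role beyond this, other than its deposit alongside a study of mitochondrial calcium uniporter stability during Complex I impairment.
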