Features (pLannotate 1.2.2; 30 found; start..end, strand, type, name):
     26..130     +  promoter       AmpR promoter: bla
    131..991     +  CDS            AmpR: β-lactamase; bla; confers resistance to ampicillin, carbenicillin, and related antibiotics
   1162..1750    +  rep_origin     ori: high-copy-number ColE1/pMB1/pBR322/pUC origin of replication
   1933..2025    +  CDS            lacI (fragment): lac repressor; lacI; The lac repressor binds to the lac operator to inhibit transcription in E. coli. This inhibition can be relieved by adding lactose or isopropyl-β-D-thiogalactopyranoside (IPTG).
   2038..2059    +  protein_bind   CAP binding site: CAP binding activates transcription in the presence of cAMP. E. coli catabolite activator protein
   2074..2104    +  promoter       lac promoter: promoter for the E. coli lac operon
   2112..2128    +  protein_bind   lac operator: The lac repressor binds to the lac operator to inhibit transcription in E. coli. This inhibition can be relieved by adding lactose or isopropyl-β-D-thiogalactopyranoside (IPTG). lac repressor encoded by lacI
   2173..2191    +  promoter       T3 promoter: promoter for bacteriophage T3 RNA polymerase
   2219..2445    +  promoter       RSV promoter: Rous sarcoma virus enhancer/promoter
   2446..2626    +  LTR            5' LTR (truncated): truncated 5' long terminal repeat (LTR) from HIV-1
   2673..2798    +  misc_feature   HIV-1 Ψ: packaging signal of human immunodeficiency virus type 1
   2782..3145    +  CDS            HIV-1 gag (fragment): gag protein from human immunodeficiency virus 1; gag
   3291..3524    +  misc_feature   RRE: The Rev response element (RRE) of HIV-1 allows for Rev-dependent mRNA export from the nucleus to the cytoplasm.
   3901..4001    +  CDS            Rev (fragment): human immunodeficiency virus 1 (HIV-1) Rev protein; rev; enhances nuclear export of unspliced and incompletely spliced viral mRNAs
   4020..4136    +  misc_feature   cPPT/CTS: central polypurine tract and central termination sequence of HIV-1
   4159..4462    +  enhancer       CMV enhancer: human cytomegalovirus immediate early enhancer
   4463..4666    +  promoter       CMV promoter: human cytomegalovirus (CMV) immediate early promoter
   4749..4835    +  CDS            COX8A (fragment): COX8A_HUMAN - Also known as COX8, COX8L. Experimental evidence at protein level: Swiss-Prot protein existence level 1. Component of the cytochrome c oxidase, the last enzyme in the mitochondrial electron transport chain which drives oxidative phosphorylation. The respiratory chain contains 3 multisubunit complexes succinate dehydrogenase (complex II, CII), ubiquinol- cytochrome c oxidoreductase (cytochrome b-c1 complex, complex III, CIII) and cytochrome c oxidase (complex IV, CIV), that cooperate to transfer electrons derived from NADH and succinate to molecular oxygen, creating an electrochem
   5154..5474    +  CDS            DmrB: F36V mutant of FK506-binding protein FKBP12 binds synthetic ligands that do not bind wild-type FKBP
   5487..5515    +  CDS            3xHA (fragment): three tandem HA epitope tags
   5523..6111    +  misc_feature   WPRE: woodchuck hepatitis virus posttranscriptional regulatory element
   6125..6624    +  promoter       PGK promoter: mouse phosphoglycerate kinase 1 promoter
   6645..7244    +  CDS            PuroR: puromycin N-acetyltransferase; pac from Streptomyces alboniger; confers resistance to puromycin
   7312..7449    +  CDS            nef (fragment): NEF_HV1LA - Experimental evidence at protein level: Swiss-Prot protein existence level 1. Extracellular Nef protein targets CD4(+) T-lymphocytes for apoptosis by interacting with CXCR4 surface receptors. From Human immunodeficiency virus type 1 group M subtype B (isolate Lai) (HIV-1).
   7435..7615    +  LTR            5' LTR (truncated): truncated 5' long terminal repeat (LTR) from HIV-1
   7687..7808    +  polyA_signal   SV40 poly(A) signal: SV40 polyadenylation signal
   7827..7962    +  rep_origin     SV40 ori: SV40 origin of replication
   7983..8001    -  promoter       T7 promoter: promoter for bacteriophage T7 RNA polymerase
   8009..8164    +  CDS            lacZα (fragment): LacZα fragment of β-galactosidase; lacZ fragment
   8169..8597    +  rep_origin     f1 ori (sequence partly withheld): f1 bacteriophage origin of replication; arrow indicates direction of (+) strand synthesis
>Addgene plasmid #185658 | pLenti-mitoX4-FKBP-HA | addgene full sequence | sequence record 367137 | Addgene NGS Result
AGGTGGCACTTTTCGGGGAAATGTGCGCGGAACCCCTATTTGTTTATTTTTCTAAATACATTCAAATATG
TATCCGCTCATGAGACAATAACCCTGATAAATGCTTCAATAATATTGAAAAAGGAAGAGTATGAGTATTC
AACATTTCCGTGTCGCCCTTATTCCCTTTTTTGCGGCATTTTGCCTTCCTGTTTTTGCTCACCCAGAAAC
GCTGGTGAAAGTAAAAGATGCTGAAGATCAGTTGGGTGCACGAGTGGGTTACATCGAACTGGATCTCAAC
AGCGGTAAGATCCTTGAGAGTTTTCGCCCCGAAGAACGTTTTCCAATGATGAGCACTTTTAAAGTTCTGC
TATGTGGCGCGGTATTATCCCGTATTGACGCCGGGCAAGAGCAACTCGGTCGCCGCATACACTATTCTCA
GAATGACTTGGTTGAGTACTCACCAGTCACAGAAAAGCATCTTACGGATGGCATGACAGTAAGAGAATTA
TGCAGTGCTGCCATAACCATGAGTGATAACACTGCGGCCAACTTACTTCTGACAACGATCGGAGGACCGA
AGGAGCTAACCGCTTTTTTGCACAACATGGGGGATCATGTAACTCGCCTTGATCGTTGGGAACCGGAGCT
GAATGAAGCCATACCAAACGACGAGCGTGACACCACGATGCCTGTAGCAATGGCAACAACGTTGCGCAAA
CTATTAACTGGCGAACTACTTACTCTAGCTTCCCGGCAACAATTAATAGACTGGATGGAGGCGGATAAAG
TTGCAGGACCACTTCTGCGCTCGGCCCTTCCGGCTGGCTGGTTTATTGCTGATAAATCTGGAGCCGGTGA
GCGTGGGTCTCGCGGTATCATTGCAGCACTGGGGCCAGATGGTAAGCCCTCCCGTATCGTAGTTATCTAC
ACGACGGGGAGTCAGGCAACTATGGATGAACGAAATAGACAGATCGCTGAGATAGGTGCCTCACTGATTA
AGCATTGGTAACTGTCAGACCAAGTTTACTCATATATACTTTAGATTGATTTAAAACTTCATTTTTAATT
TAAAAGGATCTAGGTGAAGATCCTTTTTGATAATCTCATGACCAAAATCCCTTAACGTGAGTTTTCGTTC
CACTGAGCGTCAGACCCCGTAGAAAAGATCAAAGGATCTTCTTGAGATCCTTTTTTTCTGCGCGTAATCT
GCTGCTTGCAAACAAAAAAACCACCGCTACCAGCGGTGGTTTGTTTGCCGGATCAAGAGCTACCAACTCT
TTTTCCGAAGGTAACTGGCTTCAGCAGAGCGCAGATACCAAATACTGTTCTTCTAGTGTAGCCGTAGTTA
GGCCACCACTTCAAGAACTCTGTAGCACCGCCTACATACCTCGCTCTGCTAATCCTGTTACCAGTGGCTG
CTGCCAGTGGCGATAAGTCGTGTCTTACCGGGTTGGACTCAAGACGATAGTTACCGGATAAGGCGCAGCG
GTCGGGCTGAACGGGGGGTTCGTGCACACAGCCCAGCTTGGAGCGAACGACCTACACCGAACTGAGATAC
CTACAGCGTGAGCTATGAGAAAGCGCCACGCTTCCCGAAGGGAGAAAGGCGGACAGGTATCCGGTAAGCG
GCAGGGTCGGAACAGGAGAGCGCACGAGGGAGCTTCCAGGGGGAAACGCCTGGTATCTTTATAGTCCTGT
CGGGTTTCGCCACCTCTGACTTGAGCGTCGATTTTTGTGATGCTCGTCAGGGGGGCGGAGCCTATGGAAA
AACGCCAGCAACGCGGCCTTTTTACGGTTCCTGGCCTTTTGCTGGCCTTTTGCTCACATGTTCTTTCCTG
CGTTATCCCCTGATTCTGTGGATAACCGTATTACCGCCTTTGAGTGAGCTGATACCGCTCGCCGCAGCCG
AACGACCGAGCGCAGCGAGTCAGTGAGCGAGGAAGCGGAAGAGCGCCCAATACGCAAACCGCCTCTCCCC
GCGCGTTGGCCGATTCATTAATGCAGCTGGCACGACAGGTTTCCCGACTGGAAAGCGGGCAGTGAGCGCA
ACGCAATTAATGTGAGTTAGCTCACTCATTAGGCACCCCAGGCTTTACACTTTATGCTTCCGGCTCGTAT
GTTGTGTGGAATTGTGAGCGGATAACAATTTCACACAGGAAACAGCTATGACCATGATTACGCCAAGCGC
GCAATTAACCCTCACTAAAGGGAACAAAAGCTGGAGCTGCAAGCTTAATGTAGTCTTATGCAATACTCTT
GTAGTCTTGCAACATGGTAACGATGAGTTAGCAACATGCCTTACAAGGAGAGAAAAAGCACCGTGCATGC
CGATTGGTGGAAGTAAGGTGGTACGATCGTGCCTTATTAGGAAGGCAACAGACGGGTCTGACATGGATTG
GACGAACCACTGAATTGCCGCATTGCAGAGATATTGTATTTAAGTGCCTAGCTCGATACATAAACGGGTC
TCTCTGGTTAGACCAGATCTGAGCCTGGGAGCTCTCTGGCTAACTAGGGAACCCACTGCTTAAGCCTCAA
TAAAGCTTGCCTTGAGTGCTTCAAGTAGTGTGTGCCCGTCTGTTGTGTGACTCTGGTAACTAGAGATCCC
TCAGACCCTTTTAGTCAGTGTGGAAAATCTCTAGCAGTGGCGCCCGAACAGGGACTTGAAAGCGAAAGGG
AAACCAGAGGAGCTCTCTCGACGCAGGACTCGGCTTGCTGAAGCGCGCACGGCAAGAGGCGAGGGGCGGC
GACTGGTGAGTACGCCAAAAATTTTGACTAGCGGAGGCTAGAAGGAGAGAGATGGGTGCGAGAGCGTCAG
TATTAAGCGGGGGAGAATTAGATCGCGATGGGAAAAAATTCGGTTAAGGCCAGGGGGAAAGAAAAAATAT
AAATTAAAACATATAGTATGGGCAAGCAGGGAGCTAGAACGATTCGCAGTTAATCCTGGCCTGTTAGAAA
CATCAGAAGGCTGTAGACAAATACTGGGACAGCTACAACCATCCCTTCAGACAGGATCAGAAGAACTTAG
ATCATTATATAATACAGTAGCAACCCTCTATTGTGTGCATCAAAGGATAGAGATAAAAGACACCAAGGAA
GCTTTAGACAAGATAGAGGAAGAGCAAAACAAAAGTAAGACCACCGCACAGCAAGCGGCCGCTGATCTTC
AGACCTGGAGGAGGAGATATGAGGGACAATTGGAGAAGTGAATTATATAAATATAAAGTAGTAAAAATTG
AACCATTAGGAGTAGCACCCACCAAGGCAAAGAGAAGAGTGGTGCAGAGAGAAAAAAGAGCAGTGGGAAT
AGGAGCTTTGTTCCTTGGGTTCTTGGGAGCAGCAGGAAGCACTATGGGCGCAGCGTCAATGACGCTGACG
GTACAGGCCAGACAATTATTGTCTGGTATAGTGCAGCAGCAGAACAATTTGCTGAGGGCTATTGAGGCGC
AACAGCATCTGTTGCAACTCACAGTCTGGGGCATCAAGCAGCTCCAGGCAAGAATCCTGGCTGTGGAAAG
ATACCTAAAGGATCAACAGCTCCTGGGGATTTGGGGTTGCTCTGGAAAACTCATTTGCACCACTGCTGTG
CCTTGGAATGCTAGTTGGAGTAATAAATCTCTGGAACAGATTTGGAATCACACGACCTGGATGGAGTGGG
ACAGAGAAATTAACAATTACACAAGCTTAATACACTCCTTAATTGAAGAATCGCAAAACCAGCAAGAAAA
GAATGAACAAGAATTATTGGAATTAGATAAATGGGCAAGTTTGTGGAATTGGTTTAACATAACAAATTGG
CTGTGGTATATAAAATTATTCATAATGATAGTAGGAGGCTTGGTAGGTTTAAGAATAGTTTTTGCTGTAC
TTTCTATAGTGAATAGAGTTAGGCAGGGATATTCACCATTATCGTTTCAGACCCACCTCCCAACCCCGAG
GGGACCCGACAGGCCCGAAGGAATAGAAGAAGAAGGTGGAGAGAGAGACAGAGACAGATCCATTCGATTA
GTGAACGGATCTCGACGGTATCGGTTAACTTTTAAAAGAAAAGGGGGGATTGGGGGGTACAGTGCAGGGG
AAAGAATAGTAGACATAATAGCAACAGACATACAAACTAAAGAATTACAAAAACAAATTACAAAATTCAA
AATTTTATCGATAAGCTTGGGAGTTCCGCGTTACATAACTTACGGTAAATGGCCCGCCTGGCTGACCGCC
CAACGACCCCCGCCCATTGACGTCAATAATGACGTATGTTCCCATAGTAACGCCAATAGGGACTTTCCAT
TGACGTCAATGGGTGGAGTATTTACGGTAAACTGCCCACTTGGCAGTACATCAAGTGTATCATATGCCAA
GTACGCCCCCTATTGACGTCAATGACGGTAAATGGCCCGCCTGGCATTATGCCCAGTACATGACCTTATG
GGACTTTCCTACTTGGCAGTACATCTACGTATTAGTCATCGCTATTACCATGGTGATGCGGTTTTGGCAG
TACATCAATGGGCGTGGATAGCGGTTTGACTCACGGGGATTTCCAAGTCTCCACCCCATTGACGTCAATG
GGAGTTTGTTTTGGCACCAAAATCAACGGGACTTTCCAAAATGTCGTAACAACTCCGCCCCATTGACGCA
AATGGGCGGTAGGCGTGTACGGTGGGAGGTCTATATAAGCAGAGCTCGTTTAGTGAACCGTCAGATCGCC
TGGAGACGCCATCCACGCTGTTTTGACCTCCATAGAAGACACCGACTCTAGAGCCACCATGAGCGTGCTG
ACACCATTGTTGCTCAGAGGCCTCACTGGTTCAGCCAGGCGGCTGCCAGTCCCAAGAGCTAAGATCCATA
GTCTGGGAGATCCAATGTCAGTTCTCACTCCCCTTTTGCTTAGGGGACTGACCGGAAGCGCTCGGCGGTT
GCCTGTCCCACGCGCCAAGATTCACTCCCTGGGCGACCCTATGAGTGTCCTTACTCCTCTTTTGCTGAGA
GGCTTGACAGGGAGCGCTCGGAGGCTCCCAGTGCCTCGCGCAAAGATCCATTCTCTCGGAGATCCCATGT
CCGTCCTCACTCCTCTGCTGCTGCGCGGGCTTACAGGTTCCGCTCGCCGCCTGCCTGTTCCTCGGGCAAA
GATACACAGTCTGGGGGATCCTTCAGGGATATCAGGCGGTGGAGGAGTGCAGGTGGAAACCATCTCCCCA
GGAGACGGGCGCACCTTCCCCAAGCGCGGCCAGACCTGCGTGGTGCACTACACCGGGATGCTTGAAGATG
GAAAGAAATTTGATTCCTCCCGGGACAGAAACAAGCCCTTTAAGTTTATGCTAGGCAAGCAGGAGGTGAT
CCGAGGCTGGGAAGAAGGGGTTGCCCAGATGAGTGTGGGTCAGAGAGCCAAACTGACTATATCTCCAGAT
TATGCCTATGGTGCCACTGGGCACCCAGGCATCATCCCACCACATGCCACTCTCGTCTTCGATGTGGAGC
TTCTAAAACTGGAAGGATCCGGTGGATACCCATACGATGTTCCAGATTACGCTTAAGTCGACAATCAACC
TCTGGATTACAAAATTTGTGAAAGATTGACTGGTATTCTTAACTATGTTGCTCCTTTTACGCTATGTGGA
TACGCTGCTTTAATGCCTTTGTATCATGCTATTGCTTCCCGTATGGCTTTCATTTTCTCCTCCTTGTATA
AATCCTGGTTGCTGTCTCTTTATGAGGAGTTGTGGCCCGTTGTCAGGCAACGTGGCGTGGTGTGCACTGT
GTTTGCTGACGCAACCCCCACTGGTTGGGGCATTGCCACCACCTGTCAGCTCCTTTCCGGGACTTTCGCT
TTCCCCCTCCCTATTGCCACGGCGGAACTCATCGCCGCCTGCCTTGCCCGCTGCTGGACAGGGGCTCGGC
TGTTGGGCACTGACAATTCCGTGGTGTTGTCGGGGAAGCTGACGTCCTTTCCATGGCTGCTCGCCTGTGT
TGCCACCTGGATTCTGCGCGGGACGTCCTTCTGCTACGTCCCTTCGGCCCTCAATCCAGCGGACCTTCCT
TCCCGCGGCCTGCTGCCGGCTCTGCGGCCTCTTCCGCGTCTTCGCCTTCGCCCTCAGACGAGTCGGATCT
CCCTTTGGGCCGCCTCCCCGCCTGGAATTCTACCGGGTAGGGGAGGCGCTTTTCCCAAGGCAGTCTGGAG
CATGCGCTTTAGCAGCCCCGCTGGGCACTTGGCGCTACACAAGTGGCCTCTGGCCTCGCACACATTCCAC
ATCCACCGGTAGGCGCCAACCGGCTCCGTTCTTTGGTGGCCCCTTCGCGCCACCTTCTACTCCTCCCCTA
GTCAGGAAGTTCCCCCCCGCCCCGCAGCTCGCGTCGTGCAGGACGTGACAAATGGAAGTAGCACGTCTCA
CTAGTCTCGTGCAGATGGACAGCACCGCTGAGCAATGGAAGCGGGTAGGCCTTTGGGGCAGCGGCCAATA
GCAGCTTTGCTCCTTCGCTTTCTGGGCTCAGAGGCTGGGAAGGGGTGGGTCCGGGGGCGGGCTCAGGGGC
GGGCTCAGGGGCGGGGCGGGCGCCCGAAGGTCCTCCGGAGGCCCGGCATTCTGCACGCTTCAAAAGCGCA
CGTCTGCCGCGCTGTTCTCCTCTTCCTCATCTCCGGGCCTTTCGACCTGCAGCCCAAGCTTACCATGACC
GAGTACAAGCCCACGGTGCGCCTCGCCACCCGCGACGACGTCCCCAGGGCCGTACGCACCCTCGCCGCCG
CGTTCGCCGACTACCCCGCCACGCGCCACACCGTCGATCCGGACCGCCACATCGAGCGGGTCACCGAGCT
GCAAGAACTCTTCCTCACGCGCGTCGGGCTCGACATCGGCAAGGTGTGGGTCGCGGACGACGGCGCCGCG
GTGGCGGTCTGGACCACGCCGGAGAGCGTCGAAGCGGGGGCGGTGTTCGCCGAGATCGGCCCGCGCATGG
CCGAGTTGAGCGGTTCCCGGCTGGCCGCGCAGCAACAGATGGAAGGCCTCCTGGCGCCGCACCGGCCCAA
GGAGCCCGCGTGGTTCCTGGCCACCGTCGGCGTCTCGCCCGACCACCAGGGCAAGGGTCTGGGCAGCGCC
GTCGTGCTCCCCGGAGTGGAGGCGGCCGAGCGCGCCGGGGTGCCCGCCTTCCTGGAGACCTCCGCGCCCC
GCAACCTCCCCTTCTACGAGCGGCTCGGCTTCACCGTCACCGCCGACGTCGAGGTGCCCGAAGGACCGCG
CACCTGGTGCATGACCCGCAAGCCCGGTGCCTGACGCCCGCCCCACGACCCGCAGCGCCCGACCGAAAGG
AGCGCACGACCCCATGCATCTCGAGGGCCCGGTACCTTTAAGACCAATGACTTACAAGGCAGCTGTAGAT
CTTAGCCACTTTTTAAAAGAAAAGGGGGGACTGGAAGGGCTAGCTCACTCCCAACGAAGACAAGATCTGC
TTTTTGCTTGTACTGGGTCTCTCTGGTTAGACCAGATCTGAGCCTGGGAGCTCTCTGGCTAACTAGGGAA
CCCACTGCTTAAGCCTCAATAAAGCTTGCCTTGAGTGCTTCAAGTAGTGTGTGCCCGTCTGTTGTGTGAC
TCTGGTAACTAGAGATCCCTCAGACCCTTTTAGTCAGTGTGGAAAATCTCTAGCAGTAGTAGTTCATGTC
ATCTTATTATTCAGTATTTATAACTTGCAAAGAAATGAATATCAGAGAGTGAGAGGAACTTGTTTATTGC
AGCTTATAATGGTTACAAATAAAGCAATAGCATCACAAATTTCACAAATAAAGCATTTTTTTCACTGCAT
TCTAGTTGTGGTTTGTCCAAACTCATCAATGTATCTTATCATGTCTGGCTCTAGCTATCCCGCCCCTAAC
TCCGCCCAGTTCCGCCCATTCTCCGCCCCATGGCTGACTAATTTTTTTTATTTATGCAGAGGCCGAGGCC
GCCTCGGCCTCTGAGCTATTCCAGAAGTAGTGAGGAGGCTTTTTTGGAGGCCTAGGGACGTACCCAATTC
GCCCTATAGTGAGTCGTATTACGCGCGCTCACTGGCCGTCGTTTTACAACGTCGTGACTGGGAAAACCCT
GGCGTTACCCAACTTAATCGCCTTGCAGCACATCCCCCTTTCGCCAGCTGGCGTAATAGCGAAGAGGCCC
GCACCGATCGCCCTTCCCAACAGTTGCGCAGCCTGAATGGCGAATGGG
[124 nt withheld, positions 8169-8292]
C
[91 nt withheld, positions 8294-8384]
A
[49 nt withheld, positions 8386-8434]
CCTTTGACGTTGGAGTCCACGTTCTTT
[37 nt withheld, positions 8462-8498]
ACCCTATCTCGGTCTATTCTTTTGATTTATAAGGGATTTTGCCGATTTCGGCCTATTGGTTAAAAAATGA
GCTGATTTAACAAAAATTTAACGCGAATTTTAACAAAATATTAACGCTTACAATTT
